Addgene plasmid #196842: pzk491-pmax-NES-PUFc-FseI[ADAR2-DD-splitC]
Purpose: Express NES-PUFc-FseI[ADAR2-DD-splitC]
Depositing lab: Albert Cheng. Depositing organization: Jackson Laboratory. Publication: Simultaneous multifunctional transcriptome engineering by CRISPR RNA scaffold. Liu Z, Jillette N, Robson P, Cheng AW. Nucleic Acids Res. 2023 Aug 11;51(14):e77. doi: 10.1093/nar/gkad547. PubMed 37395412.
Backbone
  Vector backbone: pAC90-pmaxGW
  Backbone size w/o insert (bp): 2955
  Total vector size (bp): 4874
  Vector type: Mammalian Expression
  Selectable markers: Neomycin (select with G418)
Growth in bacteria
  Bacterial resistance: Kanamycin, 50 μg/mL
  Growth temperature: 30°C
  Growth strain: NEB Stable
  Copy number: Unknown
Gene/Insert
  Gene/Insert name: NES-PUFc-FseI[ADAR2-DD-splitC]
  Insert size (bp): 1818
Terms and licenses: Academic/Nonprofit Terms; Industry Terms: Not Available to Industry
Depositor comments: Please visit https://www.biorxiv.org/content/10.1101/2022.06.21.497089v1 for bioRxiv preprint.
How to cite: pzk491-pmax-NES-PUFc-FseI[ADAR2-DD-splitC] was a gift from Albert Cheng (Addgene plasmid # 196842 ; http://n2t.net/addgene:196842 ; RRID:Addgene_196842)
