[The description below was written by a language model from this plasmid's Addgene catalogue record and pLannotate feature annotations shown in this document.]
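Description:
pzk491-pmax-NES-PUFc-FseI[ADAR2-DD-splitC] is a mammalian expression plasmid of about 4.9 kb built on the Gateway-compatible pAC90-pmaxGW backbone. It replicates in E. coli from a high-copy ColE1/pUC-type origin and is selected with kanamycin through a Tn5 NeoR/KanR (aminoglycoside phosphotransferase) gene. The annotation shows only a fragment of a bacterial AmpR promoter next to this gene. The catalogue lists neomycin/G418 as a selectable marker, but no eukaryotic promoter for the marker appears in the feature table.

The expression cassette uses the human CMV immediate-early enhancer and promoter followed by a chimeric β-globin/immunoglobulin intron, which typically boosts transcript processing and expression. The roughly 1.8 kb insert sits between attB1 and attB2 sites, consistent with Gateway recombination into the destination vector. It encodes a fusion protein that, according to its name, starts with a nuclear export signal. This is followed by a PUF RNA-binding domain (annotated as a fragment of human PUM1, the "PUFc" variant) and a C-terminal portion of a split ADAR2 deaminase domain. The automated annotation matches that portion to rat Adarb1, although the record does not state its species of origin. The name also indicates an FseI site at the junction for exchanging effector modules. A V5 epitope tag is annotated downstream of attB2, but the record does not say whether it is in frame with the fusion. An SV40 polyadenylation signal ends the transcript.

Given the associated work on CRISPR RNA scaffolds for transcriptome engineering, the construct probably supplies one half of a split A-to-I RNA editor, recruited through PUF-binding sites on a scaffold RNA. Editing activity would presumably require a partner carrying the complementary N-terminal half, which is not described here.
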