Features (pLannotate 1.2.2; 13 found; start..end, strand, type, name):
    140..517     +  enhancer       CMV enhancer: human cytomegalovirus immediate early enhancer
    519..718     +  promoter       CMV promoter: human cytomegalovirus (CMV) immediate early promoter
    813..945     +  intron         chimeric intron: chimera between introns from human β-globin and immunoglobulin heavy chain genes
    960..984     +  protein_bind   attB1: mutant version of attB; recombination site for the Gateway® BP reaction BP Clonase™
   1068..2114    +  CDS            PUM1 (fragment): PUM1_HUMAN - Also known as KIAA0099 From Homo sapiens (Human).
   2178..2879    +  CDS            Adarb1 (fragment): RED1_RAT - Also known as Red1. Experimental evidence at protein level: Swiss-Prot protein existence level 1. Catalyzes the hydrolytic deamination of adenosine to inosine in double-stranded RNA (dsRNA) referred to as A-to-I RNA editing. This may affect gene expression and function in a number of ways that include mRNA translation by changing codons and hence the amino acid sequence of proteins; pre-mRNA splicing by altering splice site recognition sequences; RNA stability by changing sequences involved in nuclease recognition; genetic stability in the case of RNA virus genomes by changing seque
   2904..2928    -  protein_bind   attB2: mutant version of attB; recombination site for the Gateway® BP reaction BP Clonase™
   2981..3022    +  CDS            V5 tag: epitope tag from simian virus 5
   3077..3158    -  polyA_signal   SV40 poly(A) signal: SV40 polyadenylation signal
   3181..3249    -  CDS            large T antigen (fragment): large T antigen from SV40 (simian virus 40)
   3356..3944    -  rep_origin     ori: high-copy-number ColE1/pMB1/pBR322/pUC origin of replication
   4025..4819    -  CDS            NeoR/KanR: aminoglycoside phosphotransferase from Tn5; aph(3')-II (or nptII); confers resistance to neomycin, kanamycin, and G418 (Geneticin®)
   4820..4846    -  promoter       AmpR promoter (fragment): bla
>Addgene plasmid #196842 | pzk491-pmax-NES-PUFc-FseI[ADAR2-DD-splitC] | addgene full sequence | sequence record 420046 | Addgene NGS Result
TCAATATTGGCCATTAGCCATATTATTCATTGGTTATATAGCATAAATCAATATTGGCTATTGGCCATTG
CATACGTTGTATCTATATCATAATATGTACATTTATATTGGCTCATGTCCAATATGACCGCCATGTTGGC
ATTGATTATTGACTAGTTATTAATAGTAATCAATTACGGGGTCATTAGTTCATAGCCCATATATGGAGTT
CCGCGTTACATAACTTACGGTAAATGGCCCGCCTGGCTGACCGCCCAACGACCCCCGCCCATTGACGTCA
ATAATGACGTATGTTCCCATAGTAACGCCAATAGGGACTTTCCATTGACGTCAATGGGTGGAGTATTTAC
GGTAAACTGCCCACTTGGCAGTACATCAAGTGTATCATATGCCAAGTCCGCCCCCTATTGACGTCAATGA
CGGTAAATGGCCCGCCTGGCATTATGCCCAGTACATGACCTTACGGGACTTTCCTACTTGGCAGTACATC
TACGTATTAGTCATCGCTATTACCATGGTGATGCGGTTTTGGCAGTACACCAATGGGCGTGGATAGCGGT
TTGACTCACGGGGATTTCCAAGTCTCCACCCCATTGACGTCAATGGGAGTTTGTTTTGGCACCAAAATCA
ACGGGACTTTCCAAAATGTCGTAATAACCCCGCCCCGTTGACGCAAATGGGCGGTAGGCGTGTACGGTGG
GAGGTCTATATAAGCAGAGGTCGTTTAGTGAACCGTCAGATCACTAGTAGCTTTATTGCGGTAGTTTATC
ACAGTTAAATTGCTAACGCAGTCAGTGCTCGACTGATCACAGGTAAGTATCAAGGTTACAAGACAGGTTT
AAGGAGGCCAATAGAAACTGGGCTTGTCGAGACAGAGAAGATTCTTGCGTTTCTGATAGGCACCTATTGG
TCTTACTGACATCCACTTTGCCTTTCTCTCCACAGGGAAAAAACAATTGACAAGTTTGTACAAAAAAGCA
GGCTCCGAATTCACCGGTGCCGCCACCATGCTGCCACCATTGGAAAGGCTTACGCTGGGCGGAGGCGGAT
CTGGGCGCGCCTCTAGAGGCCGCAGCCGCCTTTTGGAAGATTTTCGAAACAACCGGTACCCCAATTTACA
ACTGCGGGAGATTGCTGGACATATAATGGAATTTTCCCAAGACCAGCATGGGTCCAGATTCATTCAGCTG
AAACTGGAGCGTGCCACACCAGCTGAGCGCCAGCTTGTCTTCAATGAAATCCTCCAGGCTGCCTACCAAC
TCATGGTGGATGTGTTTGGTAATTACGTCATTCAGAAGTTCTTTGAATTTGGCAGTCTTGAACAGAAGCT
GGCTTTGGCAGAACGGATTCGAGGCCACGTCCTGTCATTGGCACTACAGATGTATGGCAGCCGTGTTATC
GAGAAAGCTCTTGAGTTTATTCCTTCAGACCAGCAGAATGAGATGGTTCGGGAACTAGATGGCCATGTCT
TGAAGTGTGTGAAAGATCAGAATGGCAATCACGTGGTTCAGAAATGCATTGAATGTGTACAGCCCCAGTC
TTTGCAATTTATCATCGACGCGTTTAAGGGACAGGTATTTGCCTTATCCACACATCCTTATGGCTGCCGA
GTGATTCAGAGAATCCTGGAGCACTGTCTCCCTGACCAGACACTCCCTATTTTAGAGGAGCTTCACCAGC
ACACAGAGCAGCTGGTACAGGATCAATATGGAAGTTATGTAATCGAACATGTACTGGAGCACGGTCGTCC
TGAGGATAAAAGCAAAATTGTAGCAGAAATCCGAGGCAATGTACTTGTATTGAGTCAGCACAAATTTGCA
AACAATGTTGTGCAGAAGTGTGTTACTCACGCCTCACGTACGGAGCGCGCTGTGCTCATCGACGAGGTGT
GCACCATGAACGACGGTCCCCACAGTGCCTTATACACCATGATGAAGGACCAGTATGCCAACTACGTGGT
CCAGAAGATGATTGACGTGGCGGAGCCAGGCCAGCGGAAGATCGTCATGCATAAGATCCGGCCCCACATC
GCAACTCTTCGTAAGTACACCTATGGCAAGCACATTCTGGCCAAGCTGGAGAAGTACTACATGAAGAACG
GTGTTGACTTAGGGGGCGGCCGCGGGGGAGGCGGTTCCGGTGGCGGCGGAAGCGGAGGTGGAGGATCAGG
GCCGGCCCCAGCAGATAGACACCCAAATCGTAAAGCAAGAGGACAGCTACGGACCAAAATAGAGTCTGGT
CAGGGGACGATTCCAGTGCGCTCCAATGCGAGCATCCAAACGTGGGACGGGGTGCTGCAAGGGGAGCGGC
TGCTCACCATGTCCTGCAGTGACAAGATTGCACGCTGGAACGTGGTGGGCATCCAGGGATCACTGCTCAG
CATTTTCGTGGAGCCCATTTACTTCTCGAGCATCATCCTGGGCAGCCTTTACCACGGGGACCACCTTTCC
AGGGCCATGTACCAGCGGATCTCCAACATAGAGGACCTGCCACCTCTCTACACCCTCAACAAGCCTTTGC
TCAGTGGCATCAGCAATGCAGAAGCACGGCAGCCAGGGAAGGCCCCCAACTTCAGTGTCAACTGGACGGT
AGGCGACTCCGCTATTGAGGTCATCAACGCCACGACTGGGAAGGATGAGCTGGGCCGCGCGTCCCGCCTG
TGTAAGCACGCGTTGTACTGTCGCTGGATGCGTGTGCACGGCAAGGTTCCCTCCCACTTACTACGCTCCA
AGATTACCAAGCCCAACGTGTACCATGAGTCCAAGCTGGCGGCAAAGGAGTACCAGGCCGCCAAGGCGCG
TCTGTTCACAGCCTTCATCAAGGCGGGGCTGGGGGCCTGGGTGGAGAAGCCCACCGAGCAGGACCAGTTC
TCACTCACGAACGTTTAGTTAATTAAGAATTCGACCCAGCTTTCTTGTACAAAGTGGTTGATATCCAGCA
CAGTGGCGGCCGCTCGAGTCTAGAGGGCCCGCGGTTCGAAGGTAAGCCTATCCCTAACCCTCTCCTCGGT
CTCGATTCTACGCGTACCGGTTAGCAATTGTTTTTTCGATGAGTTTGGACAAACCACAACTAGAATGCAG
TGAAAAAAATGCTTTATTTGTGAAATTTGTGATGCTATTGCTTTATTTGTAACCATTATAAGCTGCAATA
AACAAGTTAACAACAACAATTGCATTCATTTTATGTTTCAGGTTCAGGGGGAGGTGTGGGAGGTTTTTTA
AAGCAAGTAAAACCTCTACAAATGTGGTACTTAAGAGGGGGAGACCAAAGGGCGAGACGTTAAGGCCTCA
CGTGACATGTGAGCAAAAGGCCAGCAAAAGGCCAGGAACCGTAAAAAGGCCGCGTTGCTGGCGTTTTTCC
ATAGGCTCCGCCCCCCTGACGAGCATCACAAAAATCGACGCTCAAGTCAGAGGTGGCGAAACCCGACAGG
ACTATAAAGATACCAGGCGTTTCCCCCTGGAAGCTCCCTCGTGCGCTCTCCTGTTCCGACCCTGCCGCTT
ACGGGATACCTGTCCGCCTTTCTCCCTTCGGGAAGCGTGGCGCTTTCTCATAGCTCACGCTGTAGGTATC
TCAGTTCGGTGTAGGTCGTTCGCTCCAAGCTGGGCTGTGTGCACGAACCCCCCGTTCAGCCCGACCGCTG
CGCCTTATCCGGTAACTATCGTCTTGAGTCCAACCCGGTAAGACACGACTTATCGCCACTGGCAGCAGCC
ACTGGTAACAGGATTAGCAGAGCGAGGTATGTAGGCGGTGCTACAGAGTTCTTGAAGTGGTGGCCTAACT
ACGGCTACACTAGAAGAACAGTATTTGGTATCTGCGCTCTGCTGAAGCCAGTTACCTTCGGAAAAAGAGT
TGGTAGCTCTTGATCCGGCAAACAAACCACCGCTGGTAGCGGTGGTTTTTTTGTTTGCAAGCAGCAGATT
ACGCGCAGAAAAAAAGGATCTCAAGAAGATCCTTTGATCTTTTCTACGGGGTCTGACGCTCAGTGGAACG
AAAACTCACGTTAAGGGATTTTGGTCATGCCGTCTCAGAAGAACTCGTCAAGAAGGCGATAGAAGGCGAT
GCGCTGCGAATCGGGAGCGGCGATACCGTAAAGCACGAGGAAGCGGTCAGCCCATTCGCCGCCAAGCTCT
TCAGCAATATCACGGGTAGCCAACGCTATGTCCTGATAGCGGTCCGCCACACCCAGCCGGCCACAGTCGA
TGAATCCAGAAAAGCGGCCATTTTCCACCATGATATTCGGCAAGCAGGCATCGCCATGGGTCACGACGAG
ATCCTCGCCGTCGGGCATGCTCGCCTTGAGCCTGGCGAACAGTTCGGCTGGCGCGAGCCCCTGATGCTCT
TCGTCCAGATCATCCTGATCGACAAGACCGGCTTCCATCCGAGTACGTGCTCTCTCGATGCGATGTTTCG
CTTGGTGGTCGAATGGGCAGGTAGCCGGATCAAGCGTATGCAGCCGCCGCATTGCATCAGCCATGATGGA
TACTTTCTCGGCAGGAGCAAGGTGAGATGACAGGAGATCCTGCCCCGGCACTTCGCCCAATAGCAGCCAG
TCCCTTCCCGCTTCAGTGACAACGTCGAGTACAGCTGCGCAAGGAACGCCCGTCGTGGCCAGCCACGATA
GCCGCGCTGCCTCGTCTTGCAGTTCATTCAGGGCACCGGACAGGTCGGTCTTGACAAAAAGAACCGGGCG
CCCCTGCGCTGACAGCCGGAACACGGCGGCATCAGAGCAGCCGATTGTCTGTTGTGCCCAGTCATAGCCG
AATAGCCTCTCCACCCAAGCGGCCGGAGAACCTGCGTGCAATCCATCTTGTTCAATCATAATATTATTGA
AGCATTTATCAGGGTTCGTCTCGTCCCGGTCTCCTCCCATGCATG
